>Addgene plasmid #121464 | pTJK509 | addgene full sequence | sequence record 239345 | Addgene NGS Result
TCTAGAACTAGTGGATCCACGCTATGAAAAAGGAAAACAAATGACTCTTATAATTTGTTTCCCTCGACTT
CTCTATTTAAATCCAAGATTTTAACTAATAAACTATTTAATAATAAAACAATTAACTCTTTATATGGAAG
CCTTGGAAATTAGCCGCCAAAATGGGATATACATTCCGTGCGAAGTGACCGCGTGGAAGGCCGGGTATCA
TCTTAAAAATCACTAGTTTCTTTTTTAGCGGAATGCAATAAAGGTGCTTTGTGCTGGTGTGGTTTACACG
GAACATCTAGTAGCTAAAACTTGGTAACTCAATGGTGATCAGAATCCATAGAAGCATTTTTATTTCTTAA
AATGGGTGCTGCTCCTTCCAAAATTGTGGATGGTCTTTTAGAAGATACAAATTGTATGTACACTTCGGAG
TGAGGAAAAGAAAGAAAGGGGAAATTAACCGATTTTACTAACACTGACACTTTGAACAGTTGATAGAGAT
GAAATTGAAAGGTTAAGGAAGAGATTCATGAAATTAGATAGAGATAGCTCAGGGTCTATTGATAAAAATG
AATTTATGAGCATTCCTGGCGTTTCGTCAAACCCTCTTGCTGGACGTATAATGGAGGTTTTCGCTGCTGA
TAATAGTGGGGACGTGGATTTTCAAGAGTTCATCACAGGATTATCCATTTTCAGTGGGCGTGGGTCCAAG
GACGAAAAGTTAAGATTCGCCTTCAAAATCTACGACATTGACAAGGACGGTTTCATATCCAATGGTGAGT
TGTTCATCGTGTTGAAGATTATGGTAGGTTCTAATCTGGACGATGAACAGCTGCAACAGATAGTAGATAG
GACGATAGTGGAAAACGATAGCGACGGCGACGGACGTTTAAGTTTCGAGGAGTTTAAGAATGCTATCGAA
ACCACAGAAGTGGCCAAGAGTCTGACATTGCAATACGATGTGTAAGACTAGGGGACACTTCATTCATTTA
TGGTATGCCAATATTTTTAAGAAAAGAAGAATAATACGCGATATTGTTTTTTAAGGAAGGAACGCACACT
CGCCCAGTTAGAGTGCTGATGATATATACATATATATATGTATATGTAACAAACAATAAGAAGCTTATCG
ATACCGTCGACCTCGAGGGGGGGCCCGGTACCAGCTTTTGTTCCCTTTAGTGAGGGTTAATTTCGAGCTT
GGCGTAATCATGGTCATAGCTGTTTCCTGTGTGAAATTGTTATCCGCTCACAATTCCACACAACATACGA
GCCGGAAGCATAAAGTGTAAAGCCTGGGGTGCCTAATGAGTGAGCTAACTCACATTAATTGCGTTGCGCT
CACTGCCCGCTTTCCAGTCGGGAAACCTGTCGTGCCAGCTGCATTAATGAATCGGCCAACGCGCGGGGAG
AGGCGGTTTGCGTATTGGGCGCTCTTCCGCTTCCTCGCTCACTGACTCGCTGCGCTCGGTCGTTCGGCTG
CGGCGAGCGGTATCAGCTCACTCAAAGGCGGTAATACGGTTATCCACAGAATCAGGGGATAACGCAGGAA
AGAACATGTGAGCAAAAGGCCAGCAAAAGGCCAGGAACCGTAAAAAGGCCGCGTTGCTGGCGTTTTTCCA
TAGGCTCCGCCCCCCTGACGAGCATCACAAAAATCGACGCTCAAGTCAGAGGTGGCGAAACCCGACAGGA
CTATAAAGATACCAGGCGTTTCCCCCTGGAAGCTCCCTCGTGCGCTCTCCTGTTCCGACCCTGCCGCTTA
CCGGATACCTGTCCGCCTTTCTCCCTTCGGGAAGCGTGGCGCTTTCTCATAGCTCACGCTGTAGGTATCT
CAGTTCGGTGTAGGTCGTTCGCTCCAAGCTGGGCTGTGTGCACGAACCCCCCGTTCAGCCCGACCGCTGC
GCCTTATCCGGTAACTATCGTCTTGAGTCCAACCCGGTAAGACACGACTTATCGCCACTGGCAGCAGCCA
CTGGTAACAGGATTAGCAGAGCGAGGTATGTAGGCGGTGCTACAGAGTTCTTGAAGTGGTGGCCTAACTA
CGGCTACACTAGAAGAACAGTATTTGGTATCTGCGCTCTGCTGAAGCCAGTTACCTTCGGAAAAAGAGTT
GGTAGCTCTTGATCCGGCAAACAAACCACCGCTGGTAGCGGTGGTTTTTTTGTTTGCAAGCAGCAGATTA
CGCGCAGAAAAAAAGGATCTCAAGAAGATCCTTTGATCTTTTCTACGGGGTCTGACGCTCAGTGGAACGA
AAACTCACGTTAAGGGATTTTGGTCATGAGATTATCAAAAAGGATCTTCACCTAGATCCTTTTAAATTAA
AAATGAAGTTTTAAATCAATCTAAAGTATATATGAGTAAACTTGGTCTGACAGTTACCAATGCTTAATCA
GTGAGGCACCTATCTCAGCGATCTGTCTATTTCGTTCATCCATAGTTGCCTGACTCCCCGTCGTGTAGAT
AACTACGATACGGGAGGGCTTACCATCTGGCCCCAGTGCTGCAATGATACCGCGAGACCCACGCTCACCG
GCTCCAGATTTATCAGCAATAAACCAGCCAGCCGGAAGGGCCGAGCGCAGAAGTGGTCCTGCAACTTTAT
CCGCCTCCATCCAGTCTATTAATTGTTGCCGGGAAGCTAGAGTAAGTAGTTCGCCAGTTAATAGTTTGCG
CAACGTTGTTGCCATTGCTACAGGCATCGTGGTGTCACGCTCGTCGTTTGGTATGGCTTCATTCAGCTCC
GGTTCCCAACGATCAAGGCGAGTTACATGATCCCCCATGTTGTGCAAAAAAGCGGTTAGCTCCTTCGGTC
CTCCGATCGTTGTCAGAAGTAAGTTGGCCGCAGTGTTATCACTCATGGTTATGGCAGCACTGCATAATTC
TCTTACTGTCATGCCATCCGTAAGATGCTTTTCTGTGACTGGTGAGTACTCAACCAAGTCATTCTGAGAA
TAGTGTATGCGGCGACCGAGTTGCTCTTGCCCGGCGTCAATACGGGATAATACCGCGCCACATAGCAGAA
CTTTAAAAGTGCTCATCATTGGAAAACGTTCTTCGGGGCGAAAACTCTCAAGGATCTTACCGCTGTTGAG
ATCCAGTTCGATGTAACCCACTCGTGCACCCAACTGATCTTCAGCATCTTTTACTTTCACCAGCGTTTCT
GGGTGAGCAAAAACAGGAAGGCAAAATGCCGCAAAAAAGGGAATAAGGGCGACACGGAAATGTTGAATAC
TCATACTCTTCCTTTTTCAATATTATTGAAGCATTTATCAGGGTTATTGTCTCATGAGCGGATACATATT
TGAATGTATTTAGAAAAATAAACAAATAGGGGTTCCGCGCACATTTCCCCGAAAAGTGCCACCTAATTCC
ACGGACTATAGACTATACTAGTATACTCCGTCTACTGTACGATACACTTCCGCTCAGGTCCTTGTCCTTT
AACGAGGCCTTACCACTCTTTTGTTACTCTATTGATCCAGCTCAGCAAAGGCAGTGTGATCTAAGATTCT
ATCTTCGCGATGTAGTAAAACTAGCTAGACCGAGAAAGAGACTAGAAATGCAAAAGGCACTTCTACAATG
GCTGCCATCATTATTATCCGATGTGACGCTGCAGCTTCTCAATGATATTCGAATACGCTTTGAGGAGATA
CAGCCTAATATCCGACAAACTGTTTTACAGATTTACGATCGTACTTGTTACCCATCATTGAATTTTGAAC
ATCCGAACCTGGGAGTTTTCCCTGAAACAGATAGTATATTTGAACCTGTATAATAATATATAGTCTAGCG
CTTTACGGAAGACAATGTATGTATTTCGGTTCCTGGAGAAACTATTGCATCTATTGCATAGGTAATCTTG
CACGTCGCATCCCCGGTTCATTTTCTGCGTTTCCATCTTGCACTTCAATAGCATATCTTTGTTAACGAAG
CATCTGTGCTTCATTTTGTAGAACAAAAATGCAACGCGAGAGCGCTAATTTTTCAAACAAAGAATCTGAG
CTGCATTTTTACAGAACAGAAATGCAACGCGAAAGCGCTATTTTACCAACGAAGAATCTGTGCTTCATTT
TTGTAAAACAAAAATGCAACGCGAGAGCGCTAATTTTTCAAACAAAGAATCTGAGCTGCATTTTTACAGA
ACAGAAATGCAACGCGAGAGCGCTATTTTACCAACAAAGAATCTATACTTCTTTTTTGTTCTACAAAAAT
GCATCCCGAGAGCGCTATTTTTCTAACAAAGCATCTTAGATTACTTTTTTTCTCCTTTGTGCGCTCTATA
ATGCAGTCTCTTGATAACTTTTTGCACTGTAGGTCCGTTAAGGTTAGAAGAAGGCTACTTTGGTGTCTAT
TTTCTCTTCCATAAAAAAAGCCTGACTCCACTTCCCGCGTTTACTGATTACTAGCGAAGCTGCGGGTGCA
TTTTTTCAAGATAAAGGCATCCCCGATTATATTCTATACCGATGTGGATTGCGCATACTTTGTGAACAGA
AAGTGATAGCGTTGATGATTCTTCATTGGTCAGAAAATTATGAACGGTTTCTTCTATTTTGTCTCTATAT
ACTACGTATAGGAAATGTTTACATTTTCGTATTGTTTTCGATTCACTCTATGAATAGTTCTTACTACAAT
TTTTTTGTCTAAAGAGTAATACTAGAGATAAACATAAAAAATGTAGAGGTCGAGTTTAGATGCAAGTTCA
AGGAGCGAAAGGTGGATGGGTAGGTTATATAGGGATATAGCACAGAGATATATAGCAAAGAGATACTTTT
GAGCAATGTTTGTGGAAGCGGTATTCGCAATATTTTAGTAGCTCGTTACAGTCCGGTGCGTTTTTGGTTT
TTTGAAAGTGCGTCTTCAGAGCGCTTTTGGTTTTCAAAAGCGCTCTGAAGTTCCTATACTTTCTAGAGAA
TAGGAACTTCGGAATAGGAACTTCAAAGCGTTTCCGAAAACGAGCGCTTCCGAAAATGCAACGCGAGCTG
CGCACATACAGCTCACTGTTCACGTCGCACCTATATCTGCGTGTTGCCTGTATATATATATACATGAGAA
GAACGGCATAGTGCGTGTTTATGCTTAAATGCGTACTTATATGCGTCTATTTATGTAGGATGAAAGGTAG
TCTAGTACCTCCTGTGATATTATCCCATTCCATGCGGGGTATCGTATGCTTCCTTCAGCACTACCCTTTA
GCTGTTCTATATGCTGCCACTCCTCAATTGGATTAGTCTCATCCTTCAATGCTATCATTTCCTTTGATAT
TGGATCATATGCATAGTACCGAGAAACTAGTGCGAAGTAGTGATCAGGTATTGCTGTTATCTGATGAGTA
TACGTTGTCCTGGCCACGGCAGAAGCACGCTTATCGCTCCAATTTCCCACAACATTAGTCAACTCCGTTA
GGCCCTTCATTGAAAGAAATGAGGTCATCAAATGTCTTCCAATGTGAGATTTTGGGCCATTTTTTATAGC
AAAGATTGAATAAGGCGCATTTTTCTTCAAAGCTTTATTGTACGATCTGACTAAGTTATCTTTTAATAAT
TGGTATTCCTGTTTATTGCTTGAAGAATTGCCGGTCCTATTTACTCGTTTTAGGACTGGTTCAGAATTCT
AAGAAACCATTATTATCATGACATTAACCTATAAAAATAGGCGTATCACGAGGCCCTTTCGTCTCGCGCG
TTTCGGTGATGACGGTGAAAACCTCTGACACATGCAGCTCCCGGAGACGGTCACAGCTTGTCTGTAAGCG
GATGCCGGGAGCAGACAAGCCCGTCAGGGCGCGTCAGCGGGTGTTGGCGGGTGTCGGGGCTGGCTTAACT
ATGCGGCATCAGAGCAGATTGTACTGAGAGTGCACCATAAATTCCCGTTTTAAGAGCTTGGTGAGCGCTA
GGAGTCACTGCCAGGTATCGTTTGAACACGGCATTAGTCAGGGAAGTCATAACACAGTCCTTTCCCGCAA
TTTTCTTTTTCTATTACTCTTGGCCTCCTCTAGTACACTCTATATTTTTTTATGCCTCGGTAATGATTTT
CATTTTTTTTTTTCCACCTAGCGGATGACTCTTTTTTTTTCTTAGCGATTGGCATTATCACATAATGAAT
TATACATTATATAAAGTAATGTGATTTCTTCGAAGAATATACTAAAAAATGAGCAGGCAAGATAAACGAA
GGCAAAGATGACAGAGCAGAAAGCCCTAGTAAAGCGTATTACAAATGAAACCAAGATTCAGATTGCGATC
TCTTTAAAGGGTGGTCCCCTAGCGATAGAGCACTCGATCTTCCCAGAAAAAGAGGCAGAAGCAGTAGCAG
AACAGGCCACACAATCGCAAGTGATTAACGTCCACACAGGTATAGGGTTTCTGGACCATATGATACATGC
TCTGGCCAAGCATTCCGGCTGGTCGCTAATCGTTGAGTGCATTGGTGACTTACACATAGACGACCATCAC
ACCACTGAAGACTGCGGGATTGCTCTCGGTCAAGCTTTTAAAGAGGCCCTAGGGGCCGTGCGTGGAGTAA
AAAGGTTTGGATCAGGATTTGCGCCTTTGGATGAGGCACTTTCCAGAGCGGTGGTAGATCTTTCGAACAG
GCCGTACGCAGTTGTCGAACTTGGTTTGCAAAGGGAGAAAGTAGGAGATCTCTCTTGCGAGATGATCCCG
CATTTTCTTGAAAGCTTTGCAGAGGCTAGCAGAATTACCCTCCACGTTGATTGTCTGCGAGGCAAGAATG
ATCATCACCGTAGTGAGAGTGCGTTCAAGGCTCTTGCGGTTGCCATAAGAGAAGCCACCTCGCCCAATGG
TACCAACGATGTTCCCTCCACCAAAGGTGTTCTTATGTAGTGACACCGATTATTTAAAGCTGCAGCATAC
GATATATATACATGTGTATATATGTATACCTATGAATGTCAGTAAGTATGTATACGAACAGTATGATACT
GAAGATGACAAGGTAATGCATCATTCTATACGTGTCATTCTGAACGAGGCGCGCTTTCCTTTTTTCTTTT
TGCTTTTTCTTTTTTTTTCTCTTGAACTCGACGGATCTATGCGGTGTGAAATACCGCACAGATGCGTAAG
GAGAAAATACCGCATCAGGAAATTGTAAGCGTTAATATTTTGTTAAAATTCGCGTTAAATTTTTGTTAAA
TCAGCTCATTTTTTAACCAATAGGCCGAAATCGGCAAAATCCCTTATAAATCAAAAGAATAGACCGAGAT
AGGGT
[37 nt withheld, positions 7216-7252]
AAAGAACGTGGACTCCAACGTCAAAGG
[49 nt withheld, positions 7280-7328]
T
[91 nt withheld, positions 7330-7420]
G
[124 nt withheld, positions 7422-7545]
CCATTCGCCATTCAGGCTGCGCAACTGTTGGGAAGGGCGATCGGTGCGGGCCTCTTCGCTATTACGCCAG
CTGGCGAAAGGGGGATGTGCTGCAAGGCGATTAAGTTGGGTAACGCCAGGGTTTTCCCAGTCACGACGTT
GTAAAACGACGGCCAGTGAATTGTAATACGACTCACTATAGGGCGAATTGGAGCTCCACCGCGGTGGCGG
CCGC
Features (pLannotate 1.2.2; 22 found; start..end, strand, type, name):
    482..952     +  CDS            CNB1 (fragment): CANB_YEAST - Also known as YCN2, YCNB. Experimental evidence at protein level: Swiss-Prot protein existence level 1. Regulatory subunit of calcineurin, a calcium-dependent, calmodulin stimulated protein phosphatase. Confers calcium sensitivity. From Saccharomyces cerevisiae (strain ATCC 204508 / S288c) (Baker's yeast).
   1111..1152    +  misc_feature   MCS (fragment): pBluescript multiple cloning site
   1164..1182    -  promoter       T3 promoter: promoter for bacteriophage T3 RNA polymerase
   1227..1243    -  protein_bind   lac operator: The lac repressor binds to the lac operator to inhibit transcription in E. coli. This inhibition can be relieved by adding lactose or isopropyl-β-D-thiogalactopyranoside (IPTG). lac repressor encoded by lacI
   1251..1281    -  promoter       lac promoter: promoter for the E. coli lac operon
   1296..1317    -  protein_bind   CAP binding site: CAP binding activates transcription in the presence of cAMP. E. coli catabolite activator protein
   1330..1422    -  CDS            lacI (fragment): lac repressor; lacI; The lac repressor binds to the lac operator to inhibit transcription in E. coli. This inhibition can be relieved by adding lactose or isopropyl-β-D-thiogalactopyranoside (IPTG).
   1605..2193    -  rep_origin     ori: high-copy-number ColE1/pMB1/pBR322/pUC origin of replication
   2364..3224    -  CDS            AmpR: β-lactamase; bla; confers resistance to ampicillin, carbenicillin, and related antibiotics
   3225..3329    -  promoter       AmpR promoter: bla
   3356..3760    +  CDS            RAF1 (fragment): RAF_YEAST - Experimental evidence at transcript level: Swiss-Prot protein existence level 2. Antagonizes transcriptional repression of recombinase FLP by REP1-REP2. May play a role in plasmid partitioning. From Saccharomyces cerevisiae (strain ATCC 204508 / S288c) (Baker's yeast).
   3914..5256    -  rep_origin     2μ ori: yeast 2μ plasmid origin of replication
   5663..5698    +  CDS            rop (fragment): Rop protein, which maintains plasmids at low copy number; rop
   5800..5849    +  misc_feature   bom (fragment): basis of mobility region from pBR322
   5850..5930    -  CDS            MRM1 (fragment): MRM1_YEAST - Also known as PET56 From Saccharomyces cerevisiae (strain ATCC 204508 / S288c) (Baker's yeast).
   5980..6167    +  promoter       HIS3 promoter: S. cerevisiae HIS3
   6168..6830    +  CDS            HIS3: imidazoleglycerol-phosphate dehydratase, required for histidine biosynthesis; S. cerevisiae HIS3; yeast auxotrophic marker
   7038..7089    +  misc_feature   bom (fragment): basis of mobility region from pBR322
   7117..7545    -  rep_origin     f1 ori (sequence partly withheld): f1 bacteriophage origin of replication; arrow indicates direction of (+) strand synthesis
   7549..7706    -  CDS            lacZα (fragment): LacZα fragment of β-galactosidase; lacZ fragment
   7709..7727    +  promoter       T7 promoter: promoter for bacteriophage T7 RNA polymerase
   7736..18      +  misc_feature   MCS (fragment) (across the origin): pBluescript multiple cloning site
