[The description below was written by a language model from this plasmid's Addgene catalogue record and pLannotate feature annotations shown in this document.]
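Description:
pTJK509 is a high-copy yeast episomal shuttle plasmid built on the pYO323 backbone and carrying a mutant allele of the Saccharomyces cerevisiae CNB1 gene, which encodes the calcium-binding regulatory subunit of the phosphatase calcineurin. In yeast it is maintained through the 2μ origin of replication (an adjacent fragment of the 2μ plasmid RAF1 gene is also annotated) and selected by the HIS3 auxotrophic marker, expressed from its own promoter, in histidine-auxotrophic strains. In E. coli it replicates from a high-copy ColE1/pUC-type origin and is selected with ampicillin through the β-lactamase gene. The backbone also carries pBluescript-derived elements: an f1 phage origin, a lacZα fragment, lac promoter and operator sequences, and T7 and T3 promoters flanking the multiple cloning site. Short rop, bom and lacI fragments appear to be leftovers of vector construction.

The insert, CNB1mutEF2, was cloned between BamHI and XhoI sites, both of which are retained. It is expressed from the endogenous genomic CNB1 promoter region rather than a heterologous promoter. The allele changes aspartic acid 66 to alanine, and the name indicates that this targets the second EF-hand calcium-binding motif of the protein. The feature table marks the CNB1 coding sequence only as a fragment, so the annotation does not span the whole open reading frame. No epitope tags or reporters are recorded. The associated publication title indicates that the plasmid belongs to a study of how the individual calcium-binding domains of the regulatory subunit contribute to calcineurin signalling in budding yeast, here by expressing an EF-hand 2 mutant from a multicopy vector.
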