Addgene plasmid #121464: pTJK509
Purpose: 2µm HIS3 CNB1mutEF2
Depositing lab: Tami Kingsbury. Depositing organization: University of Maryland, Baltimore. Publication: Calcineurin Regulatory Subunit Calcium-Binding Domains Differentially Contribute to Calcineurin Signaling in Saccharomyces cerevisiae. Connolly S, Quasi-Woode D, Waldron L, Eberly C, Waters K, Muller EM, Kingsbury TJ. Genetics. 2018 Jul;209(3):801-813. doi: 10.1534/genetics.118.300911. Epub 2018 May 7. PubMed 29735720.
Backbone
  Vector backbone: pYO323
  Vector type: Yeast high copy 2 micron vector
  Selectable markers: HIS3
Growth in bacteria
  Bacterial resistance: Ampicillin, 100 μg/mL
  Growth temperature: 37°C
  Growth strain: DH5alpha
  Copy number: Unknown
Gene/Insert
  Gene/Insert name: CNB1mutEF2
  Species: S. cerevisiae (budding yeast)
  Mutation: Changed aspartic acid 66 to alanine
  GenBank ID: NM_001179756
  Entrez Gene: CNB1 (a.k.a. YKL190W, CRV1, YCN2)
  Promoter: Endogenous genomic promoter region
  Cloning method: Restriction Enzyme; 5′ cloning site BamH1 (not destroyed); 3′ cloning site Xho1 (not destroyed)
  Sequencing primers: 5′ Unknown
Terms and licenses: Academic/Nonprofit Terms; Industry Terms: Not Available to Industry
How to cite: pTJK509 was a gift from Tami Kingsbury (Addgene plasmid # 121464 ; http://n2t.net/addgene:121464 ; RRID:Addgene_121464)
